Addgene plasmid #168430: pTL369
Purpose: pGBKT7 yeast two-hybrid plasmid
Depositing lab: Sophien Kamoun. Depositing organization: Sainsbury Laboratory, Norwich. Publication: A single amino acid polymorphism in a conserved effector of the multihost blast fungus pathogen expands host-target binding spectrum. Bentham AR, Petit-Houdenot Y, Win J, Chuma I, Terauchi R, Banfield MJ, Kamoun S, Langner T. PLoS Pathog. 2021 Nov 10;17(11):e1009957. doi: 10.1371/journal.ppat.1009957. eCollection 2021 Nov. PubMed 34758051.
Backbone
  Vector backbone: pGBKT7
  Vector type: Yeast Expression
Growth in bacteria
  Bacterial resistance: Kanamycin, 50 μg/mL
  Growth temperature: 37°C
  Growth strain: DH5alpha
  Copy number: High Copy
Gene/Insert
  Gene/Insert name: Os01g0595100
  Species: Oryza sativa
  Cloning method: Unknown
Terms and licenses: Academic/Nonprofit Terms; Industry Terms: Not Available to Industry
How to cite: pTL369 was a gift from Sophien Kamoun (Addgene plasmid # 168430 ; http://n2t.net/addgene:168430 ; RRID:Addgene_168430)
