[The description below was written by a language model from this plasmid's Addgene catalogue record and pLannotate feature annotations shown in this document.]
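Description:
pTL369 is a yeast two-hybrid bait plasmid built on the pGBKT7 backbone and carrying the rice (Oryza sativa) gene Os01g0595100 as its insert. It is an E. coli–yeast shuttle vector. In bacteria it replicates from a high-copy ColE1/pUC-type origin and is selected with kanamycin through the Tn5 aminoglycoside phosphotransferase gene (NeoR/KanR), which is driven by the AmpR promoter. In Saccharomyces cerevisiae it is maintained episomally by the 2μ origin and selected by tryptophan prototrophy through the TRP1 marker and its own promoter. An f1 origin is also present, along with several small backbone remnants (lac promoter/operator, lacZα, lacI, rop, bom and ble fragments) that have no evident role in the design.

The expression cassette uses the constitutive yeast ADH1 promoter to drive the GAL4 DNA-binding domain, with the insert placed downstream so that, as is standard for pGBKT7, the rice protein would be produced as a fusion to that domain. The cassette ends with T7 and ADH1 terminators. A T7 promoter lies between the GAL4 domain and the insert, which in this backbone allows in vitro transcription of the insert without the GAL4 portion. The annotation software did not label the insert by name. It only flagged a short stretch in the insert region as resembling a fragment of Arabidopsis MLN51/CASC3, which is a similarity-based call and not a statement of identity. The record does not state the cloning method, the insert boundaries or the function of the encoded protein. In a two-hybrid assay, this bait would be co-expressed with an activation-domain prey, and an interaction would reconstitute GAL4 activity at reporter genes. The associated publication concerns the binding of a blast fungus effector to host target proteins, which suggests the rice protein was tested in that context.
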