Features (pLannotate 1.2.2; 24 found; start..end, strand, type, name):
     30..734     +  promoter       ADH1 promoter: S. cerevisiae ADH1; promoter for alcohol dehydrogenase 1
    762..1202    +  CDS            GAL4 DNA binding domain: DNA binding domain of the GAL4 transcriptional activator; Saccharomyces cerevisiae GAL4 (truncated)
   1213..1231    +  promoter       T7 promoter: promoter for bacteriophage T7 RNA polymerase
   1503..1730    +  CDS            MLN51 (fragment): MLN51_ARATH - Also known as CASC3 From Arabidopsis thaliana (Mouse-ear cress).
   1769..1816    +  terminator     T7 terminator: transcription terminator for bacteriophage T7 RNA polymerase
   1843..2030    +  terminator     ADH1 terminator: S. cerevisiae ADH1; transcription terminator for the S. cerevisiae alcohol dehydrogenase 1 (ADH1) gene
   2078..2094    -  protein_bind   lac operator: The lac repressor binds to the lac operator to inhibit transcription in E. coli. This inhibition can be relieved by adding lactose or isopropyl-β-D-thiogalactopyranoside (IPTG). lac repressor encoded by lacI
   2102..2132    -  promoter       lac promoter: promoter for the E. coli lac operon
   2147..2168    -  protein_bind   CAP binding site: CAP binding activates transcription in the presence of cAMP. E. coli catabolite activator protein
   2181..2273    -  CDS            lacI (fragment): lac repressor; lacI; The lac repressor binds to the lac operator to inhibit transcription in E. coli. This inhibition can be relieved by adding lactose or isopropyl-β-D-thiogalactopyranoside (IPTG).
   2456..3044    -  rep_origin     ori: high-copy-number ColE1/pMB1/pBR322/pUC origin of replication
   3266..3282    +  polyA_signal   bGH poly(A) signal (fragment): bovine growth hormone polyadenylation signal
   3373..3420    -  polyA_signal   HSV TK poly(A) signal: herpes simplex virus thymidine kinase polyadenylation signal (Cole and Stacy, 1985)
   3479..3631    -  CDS            ble (fragment): BLE_KLEPN - Experimental evidence at protein level: Swiss-Prot protein existence level 1. Binding protein with a strong affinity to the bleomycin family of antibiotics. Binds to CL990; an antimitotic-antibiotic compound. From Klebsiella pneumoniae.
   3652..4446    -  CDS            NeoR/KanR: aminoglycoside phosphotransferase from Tn5; aph(3')-II (or nptII); confers resistance to neomycin, kanamycin, and G418 (Geneticin®)
   4447..4551    -  promoter       AmpR promoter: bla
   4578..5920    -  rep_origin     2μ ori: yeast 2μ plasmid origin of replication
   5988..6023    +  CDS            rop (fragment): Rop protein, which maintains plasmids at low copy number; rop
   6125..6174    +  misc_feature   bom (fragment): basis of mobility region from pBR322
   6313..6460    +  promoter       TRP1 promoter: S. cerevisiae TRP1
   6461..7135    +  CDS            TRP1: phosphoribosylanthranilate isomerase, required for tryptophan biosynthesis; S. cerevisiae TRP1; yeast auxotrophic marker
   7186..7237    +  misc_feature   bom (fragment): basis of mobility region from pBR322
   7265..7693    -  rep_origin     f1 ori (sequence partly withheld): f1 bacteriophage origin of replication; arrow indicates direction of (+) strand synthesis
   7697..29      -  CDS            lacZα (fragment) (across the origin): LacZα fragment of β-galactosidase; lacZ fragment
>Addgene plasmid #168430 | pTL369 | addgene full sequence | sequence record 349825 | Addgene NGS Result
CGGTGCGGGCCTCTTCGCTATTACGCCAGATCCTTTTGTTGTTTCCGGGTGTACAATATGGACTTCCTCT
TTTCTGGCAACCAAACCCATACATCGGGATTCCTATAATACCTTCGTTGGTCTCCCTAACATGTAGGTGG
CGGAGGGGAGATATACAATAGAACAGATACCAGACAAGACATAATGGGCTAAACAAGACTACACCAATTA
CACTGCCTCATTGATGGTGGTACATAACGAACTAATACTGTAGCCCTAGACTTGATAGCCATCATCATAT
CGAAGTTTCACTACCCTTTTTCCATTTGCCATCTATTGAAGTAATAATAGGCGCATGCAACTTCTTTTCT
TTTTTTTTCTTTTCTCTCTCCCCCGTTGTTGTCTCACCATATCCGCAATGACAAAAAAATGATGGAAGAC
ACTAAAGGAAAAAATTAACGACAAAGACAGCACCAACAGATGTCGTTGTTCCAGAGCTGATGAGGGGTAT
CTCGAAGCACACGAAACTTTTTCCTTCCTTCATTCACGCACACTACTCTCTAATGAGCAACGGTATACGG
CCTTCCTTCCAGTTACTTGAATTTGAAATAAAAAAAAGTTTGCTGTCTTGCTATCAAGTATAAATAGACC
TGCAATTATTAATCTTTTGTTTCCTCGTCATTGTTCTCGTTCCCTTTCTTCCTTGTTTCTTTTTCTGCAC
AATATTTCAAGCTATACCAAGCATACAATCAACTCCAAGCTTGAAGCAAGCCTCCTGAAAGATGAAGCTA
CTGTCTTCTATCGAACAAGCATGCGATATTTGCCGACTTAAAAAGCTCAAGTGCTCCAAAGAAAAACCGA
AGTGCGCCAAGTGTCTGAAGAACAACTGGGAGTGTCGCTACTCTCCCAAAACCAAAAGGTCTCCGCTGAC
TAGGGCACATCTGACAGAAGTGGAATCAAGGCTAGAAAGACTGGAACAGCTATTTCTACTGATTTTTCCT
CGAGAAGACCTTGACATGATTTTGAAAATGGATTCTTTACAGGATATAAAAGCATTGTTAACAGGATTAT
TTGTACAAGATAATGTGAATAAAGATGCCGTCACAGATAGATTGGCTTCAGTGGAGACTGATATGCCTCT
AACATTGAGACAGCATAGAATAAGTGCGACATCATCATCGGAAGAGAGTAGTAACAAAGGTCAAAGACAG
TTGACTGTATCGCCGGAATTTGTAATACGACTCACTATAGGGCGAGCCGCCATCATGGAGGAGCAGAAGC
TGATCTCAGAGGAGGACCTGCATATGGCCATGGAGGCCGAATTCGGTGCCGCCGAAGTGTATGAGGATGA
AGCCTACGAGGACGACGACGAAGAGTACTATGATGACCTGGCCGAAGAGGAAGTGGGCGAGGGCTTTGAA
GAAGAGTATGATGGCCGCGCCGAACCGCCGAAAGAAGTGGCAGGTGCCCAGGGCGAAGATGGCGAAAAAG
GTGATGTGGAAGGCGAAGCCGCCGTGGAAGGTGACGGCGAAGAGAAAAAGGAACAGGAGCCGTTTGCCGT
TCCGACCAGTGGCGCATTTTACATGCACGACGATCGCTTCCAGGAAGAAAGCCGTGGTCGTCGCCGTCGC
ATGTTTGGTGGTCGCAAACTGTGGGATGCCAAAGATGATCAGGCCTGGGTGCATGATCGCTTCGAAGAGA
TGAACCTGCACGAGGAGCACTATGAGGATAAACGCATGAGCCGCGGCCGCTTTCGCGGTGGATCCGTCGA
CCTGCAGCGGCCGCATAACTAGCATAACCCCTTGGGGCCTCTAAACGGGTCTTGAGGGGTTTTTTGCGCG
CTTGCAGCCAAGCTAATTCCGGGCGAATTTCTTATGATTTATGATTTTTATTATTAAATAAGTTATAAAA
AAAATAAGTGTATACAAATTTTAAAGTGACTCTTAGGTTTTAAAACGAAAATTCTTATTCTTGAGTAACT
CTTTCCTGTAGGTCAGGTTGCTTTCTCAGGTATAGCATGAGGTCGCTCTTATTGACCACACCTCTACCGG
CATGCAAGCTTGGCGTAATCATGGTCATAGCTGTTTCCTGTGTGAAATTGTTATCCGCTCACAATTCCAC
ACAACATACGAGCCGGAAGCATAAAGTGTAAAGCCTGGGGTGCCTAATGAGTGAGCTAACTCACATTAAT
TGCGTTGCGCTCACTGCCCGCTTTCCAGTCGGGAAACCTGTCGTGCCAGCTGCATTAATGAATCGGCCAA
CGCGCGGGGAGAGGCGGTTTGCGTATTGGGCGCTCTTCCGCTTCCTCGCTCACTGACTCGCTGCGCTCGG
TCGTTCGGCTGCGGCGAGCGGTATCAGCTCACTCAAAGGCGGTAATACGGTTATCCACAGAATCAGGGGA
TAACGCAGGAAAGAACATGTGAGCAAAAGGCCAGCAAAAGGCCAGGAACCGTAAAAAGGCCGCGTTGCTG
GCGTTTTTCCATAGGCTCCGCCCCCCTGACGAGCATCACAAAAATCGACGCTCAAGTCAGAGGTGGCGAA
ACCCGACAGGACTATAAAGATACCAGGCGTTTCCCCCTGGAAGCTCCCTCGTGCGCTCTCCTGTTCCGAC
CCTGCCGCTTACCGGATACCTGTCCGCCTTTCTCCCTTCGGGAAGCGTGGCGCTTTCTCATAGCTCACGC
TGTAGGTATCTCAGTTCGGTGTAGGTCGTTCGCTCCAAGCTGGGCTGTGTGCACGAACCCCCCGTTCAGC
CCGACCGCTGCGCCTTATCCGGTAACTATCGTCTTGAGTCCAACCCGGTAAGACACGACTTATCGCCACT
GGCAGCAGCCACTGGTAACAGGATTAGCAGAGCGAGGTATGTAGGCGGTGCTACAGAGTTCTTGAAGTGG
TGGCCTAACTACGGCTACACTAGAAGAACAGTATTTGGTATCTGCGCTCTGCTGAAGCCAGTTACCTTCG
GAAAAAGAGTTGGTAGCTCTTGATCCGGCAAACAAACCACCGCTGGTAGCGGTGGTTTTTTTGTTTGCAA
GCAGCAGATTACGCGCAGAAAAAAAGGATCTCAAGAAGATCCTTTGATCTTTTCTACGGGGTCTGACGCT
CAGTGGAACGAAAACTCACGTTAAGGGATTTTGGTCATGAGATTATCAAAAAGGATCTTCACCTAGATCC
TTTTAAATTAAAAATGAAGTTTTAAATCAATCTAAAGTATATATGAGTAACCTGAGGCTATGGCAGGGCC
TGCCGCCCCGACGTTGGCTGCGAGCCCTGGGCCTTCACCCGAACTTGGGGGGTGGGGTGGGGAAAAGGAA
GAAACGCGGGCGTATTGGCCCCAATGGGGTCTCGGTGGGGTATCGACAGAGTGCCAGCCCTGGGACCGAA
CCCCGCGTTTATGAACAAACGACCCAACACCGTGCGTTTTATTCTGTCTTTTTATTGCCGTCATAGCGCG
GGTTCCTTCCGGTATTGTCTCCTTCCGTGTTTCAGTTAGCCTCCCCCTAGGGTGGGCGAAGAACTCCAGC
ATGAGATCCCCGCGCTGGAGGATCATCCAGCCGGCGTCCCGGAAAACGATTCCGAAGCCCAACCTTTCAT
AGAAGGCGGCGGTGGAATCGAAATCTCGTGATGGCAGGTTGGGCGTCGCTTGGTCGGTCATTTCGAACCC
CAGAGTCCCGCTCAGAAGAACTCGTCAAGAAGGCGATAGAAGGCGATGCGCTGCGAATCGGGAGCGGCGA
TACCGTAAAGCACGAGGAAGCGGTCAGCCCATTCGCCGCCAAGCTCTTCAGCAATATCACGGGTAGCCAA
CGCTATGTCCTGATAGCGGTCCGCCACACCCAGCCGGCCACAGTCGATGAATCCAGAAAAGCGGCCATTT
TCCACCATGATATTCGGCAAGCAGGCATCGCCATGAGTCACGACGAGATCCTCGCCGTCGGGCATGCTCG
CCTTGAGCCTGGCGAACAGTTCGGCTGGCGCGAGCCCCTGATGCTCTTCGTCCAGATCATCCTGATCGAC
AAGACCGGCTTCCATCCGAGTACGTGCTCGCTCGATGCGATGTTTCGCTTGGTGGTCGAATGGGCAGGTA
GCCGGATCAAGCGTATGCAGCCGCCGCATTGCATCAGCCATGATGGATACTTTCTCGGCAGGAGCAAGGT
GAGATGACAGGAGATCCTGCCCCGGCACTTCGCCCAATAGCAGCCAGTCCCTTCCCGCTTCAGTGACAAC
GTCGAGCACAGCTGCGCAAGGAACGCCCGTCGTGGCCAGCCACGATAGCCGCGCTGCCTCGTCTTGCAGT
TCATTCAGGGCACCGGACAGGTCGGTCTTGACAAAAAGAACCGGGCGCCCCTGCGCTGACAGCCGGAACA
CGGCGGCATCAGAGCAGCCGATTGTCTGTTGTGCCCAGTCATAGCCGAATAGCCTCTCCACCCAAGCGGC
CGGAGAACCTGCGTGCAATCCATCTTGTTCAATCATACTCTTCCTTTTTCAATATTATTGAAGCATTTAT
CAGGGTTATTGTCTCATGAGCGGATACATATTTGAATGTATTTAGAAAAATAAACAAATAGGGGTTCCGC
GCACATTTCCCCGAAAAGTGCCACCTGAACGAAGCATCTGTGCTTCATTTTGTAGAACAAAAATGCAACG
CGAGAGCGCTAATTTTTCAAACAAAGAATCTGAGCTGCATTTTTACAGAACAGAAATGCAACGCGAAAGC
GCTATTTTACCAACGAAGAATCTGTGCTTCATTTTTGTAAAACAAAAATGCAACGCGAGAGCGCTAATTT
TTCAAACAAAGAATCTGAGCTGCATTTTTACAGAACAGAAATGCAACGCGAGAGCGCTATTTTACCAACA
AAGAATCTATACTTCTTTTTTGTTCTACAAAAATGCATCCCGAGAGCGCTATTTTTCTAACAAAGCATCT
TAGATTACTTTTTTTCTCCTTTGTGCGCTCTATAATGCAGTCTCTTGATAACTTTTTGCACTGTAGGTCC
GTTAAGGTTAGAAGAAGGCTACTTTGGTGTCTATTTTCTCTTCCATAAAAAAAGCCTGACTCCACTTCCC
GCGTTTACTGATTACTAGCGAAGCTGCGGGTGCATTTTTTCAAGATAAAGGCATCCCCGATTATATTCTA
TACCGATGTGGATTGCGCATACTTTGTGAACAGAAAGTGATAGCGTTGATGATTCTTCATTGGTCAGAAA
ATTATGAACGGTTTCTTCTATTTTGTCTCTATATACTACGTATAGGAAATGTTTACATTTTCGTATTGTT
TTCGATTCACTCTATGAATAGTTCTTACTACAATTTTTTTGTCTAAAGAGTAATACTAGAGATAAACATA
AAAAATGTAGAGGTCGAGTTTAGATGCAAGTTCAAGGAGCGAAAGGTGGATGGGTAGGTTATATAGGGAT
ATAGCACAGAGATATATAGCAAAGAGATACTTTTGAGCAATGTTTGTGGAAGCGGTATTCGCAATATTTT
AGTAGCTCGTTACAGTCCGGTGCGTTTTTGGTTTTTTGAAAGTGCGTCTTCAGAGCGCTTTTGGTTTTCA
AAAGCGCTCTGAAGTTCCTATACTTTCTAGAGAATAGGAACTTCGGAATAGGAACTTCAAAGCGTTTCCG
AAAACGAGCGCTTCCGAAAATGCAACGCGAGCTGCGCACATACAGCTCACTGTTCACGTCGCACCTATAT
CTGCGTGTTGCCTGTATATATATATACATGAGAAGAACGGCATAGTGCGTGTTTATGCTTAAATGCGTAC
TTATATGCGTCTATTTATGTAGGATGAAAGGTAGTCTAGTACCTCCTGTGATATTATCCCATTCCATGCG
GGGTATCGTATGCTTCCTTCAGCACTACCCTTTAGCTGTTCTATATGCTGCCACTCCTCAATTGGATTAG
TCTCATCCTTCAATGCTATCATTTCCTTTGATATTGGATCATACTAAGAAACCATTATTATCATGACATT
AACCTATAAAAATAGGCGTATCACGAGGCCCTTTCGTCTCGCGCGTTTCGGTGATGACGGTGAAAACCTC
TGACACATGCAGCTCCCGGAGACGGTCACAGCTTGTCTGTAAGCGGATGCCGGGAGCAGACAAGCCCGTC
AGGGCGCGTCAGCGGGTGTTGGCGGGTGTCGGGGCTGGCTTAACTATGCGGCATCAGAGCAGATTGTACT
GAGAGTGCACCATAGATCAACGACATTACTATATATATAATATAGGAAGCATTTAATAGAACAGCATCGT
AATATATGTGTACTTTGCAGTTATGACGCCAGATGGCAGTAGTGGAAGATATTCTTTATTGAAAAATAGC
TTGTCACCTTACGTACAATCTTGATCCGGAGCTTTTCTTTTTTTGCCGATTAAGAATTAATTCGGTCGAA
AAAAGAAAAGGAGAGGGCCAAGAGGGAGGGCATTGGTGACTATTGAGCACGTGAGTATACGTGATTAAGC
ACACAAAGGCAGCTTGGAGTATGTCTGTTATTAATTTCACAGGTAGTTCTGGTCCATTGGTGAAAGTTTG
CGGCTTGCAGAGCACAGAGGCCGCAGAATGTGCTCTAGATTCCGATGCTGACTTGCTGGGTATTATATGT
GTGCCCAATAGAAAGAGAACAATTGACCCGGTTATTGCAAGGAAAATTTCAAGTCTTGTAAAAGCATATA
AAAATAGTTCAGGCACTCCGAAATACTTGGTTGGCGTGTTTCGTAATCAACCTAAGGAGGATGTTTTGGC
TCTGGTCAATGATTACGGCATTGATATCGTCCAACTGCATGGAGATGAGTCGTGGCAAGAATACCAAGAG
TTCCTCGGTTTGCCAGTTATTAAAAGACTCGTATTTCCAAAAGACTGCAACATACTACTCAGTGCAGCTT
CACAGAAACCTCATTCGTTTATTCCCTTGTTTGATTCAGAAGCAGGTGGGACAGGTGAACTTTTGGATTG
GAACTCGATTTCTGACTGGGTTGGAAGGCAAGAGAGCCCCGAAAGCTTACATTTTATGTTAGCTGGTGGA
CTGACGCCAGAAAATGTTGGTGATGCGCTTAGATTAAATGGCGTTATTGGTGTTGATGTAAGCGGAGGTG
TGGAGACAAATGGTGTAAAAGACTCTAACAAAATAGCAAATTTCGTCAAAAATGCTAAGAAATAGGTTAT
TACTGAGTAGTATTTATTTAAGTATTGTTTGTGCACTTGCCGATCTATGCGGTGTGAAATACCGCACAGA
TGCGTAAGGAGAAAATACCGCATCAGGAAATTGTAAGCGTTAATATTTTGTTAAAATTCGCGTTAAATTT
TTGTTAAATCAGCTCATTTTTTAACCAATAGGCCGAAATCGGCAAAATCCCTTATAAATCAAAAGAATAG
ACCGAGATAGGGT
[37 nt withheld, positions 7364-7400]
AAAGAACGTGGACTCCAACGTCAAAGG
[49 nt withheld, positions 7428-7476]
T
[91 nt withheld, positions 7478-7568]
G
[124 nt withheld, positions 7570-7693]
CCATTCGCCATTCAGGCTGCGCAACTGTTGGGAAGGGCGAT
