>Addgene plasmid #168430 | pTL369 | depositor partial sequence | sequence record 326530 | insert
GAATTCGGTGCCGCCGAAGTGTATGAGGATGAAGCCTACGAGGACGACGACGAAGAGTACTATGATGACC
TGGCCGAAGAGGAAGTGGGCGAGGGCTTTGAAGAAGAGTATGATGGCCGCGCCGAACCGCCGAAAGAAGT
GGCAGGTGCCCAGGGCGAAGATGGCGAAAAAGGTGATGTGGAAGGCGAAGCCGCCGTGGAAGGTGACGGC
GAAGAGAAAAAGGAACAGGAGCCGTTTGCCGTTCCGACCAGTGGCGCATTTTACATGCACGACGATCGCT
TCCAGGAAGAAAGCCGTGGTCGTCGCCGTCGCATGTTTGGTGGTCGCAAACTGTGGGATGCCAAAGATGA
TCAGGCCTGGGTGCATGATCGCTTCGAAGAGATGAACCTGCACGAGGAGCACTATGAGGATAAACGCATG
AGCCGCGGCCGCTTTCGCGGTGGATCC
